>Addgene plasmid #15961 | p405MET25 | depositor full sequence | sequence record 8446 | Author sequence
TCGCGCGTTTCGGTGATGACGGTGAAAACCTCTGACACATGCAGCTCCCGGAGACGGTCACAGCTTGTCT
GTAAGCGGATGCCGGGAGCAGACAAGCCCGTCAGGGCGCGTCAGCGGGTGTTGGCGGGTGTCGGGGCTGG
CTTAACTATGCGGCATCAGAGCAGATTGTACTGAGAGTGCACCATATCGACTACGTCGTAAGGCCGTTTC
TGACAGAGTAAAATTCTTGAGGGAACTTTCACCATTATGGGAAATGGTTCAAGAAGGTATTGACTTAAAC
TCCATCAAATGGTCAGGTCATTGAGTGTTTTTTATTTGTTGTATTTTTTTTTTTTTAGAGAAAATCCTCC
AATATCAAATTAGGAATCGTAGTTTCATGATTTTCTGTTACACCTAACTTTTTGTGTGGTGCCCTCCTCC
TTGTCAATATTAATGTTAAAGTGCAATTCTTTTTCCTTATCACGTTGAGCCATTAGTATCAATTTGCTTA
CCTGTATTCCTTTACTATCCTCCTTTTTCTCCTTCTTGATAAATGTATGTAGATTGCGTATATAGTTTCG
TCTACCCTATGAACATATTCCATTTTGTAATTTCGTGTCGTTTCTATTATGAATTTCATTTATAAAGTTT
ATGTACAAATATCATAAAAAAAGAGAATCTTTTTAAGCAAGGATTTTCTTAACTTCTTCGGCGACAGCAT
CACCGACTTCGGTGGTACTGTTGGAACCACCTAAATCACCAGTTCTGATACCTGCATCCAAAACCTTTTT
AACTGCATCTTCAATGGCCTTACCTTCTTCAGGCAAGTTCAATGACAATTTCAACATCATTGCAGCAGAC
AAGATAGTGGCGATAGGGTCAACCTTATTCTTTGGCAAATCTGGAGCAGAACCGTGGCATGGTTCGTACA
AACCAAATGCGGTGTTCTTGTCTGGCAAAGAGGCCAAGGACGCAGATGGCAACAAACCCAAGGAACCTGG
GATAACGGAGGCTTCATCGGAGATGATATCACCAAACATGTTGCTGGTGATTATAATACCATTTAGGTGG
GTTGGGTTCTTAACTAGGATCATGGCGGCAGAATCAATCAATTGATGTTGAACCTTCAATGTAGGGAATT
CGTTCTTGATGGTTTCCTCCACAGTTTTTCTCCATAATCTTGAAGAGGCCAAAACATTAGCTTTATCCAA
GGACCAAATAGGCAATGGTGGCTCATGTTGTAGGGCCATGAAAGCGGCCATTCTTGTGATTCTTTGCACT
TCTGGAACGGTGTATTGTTCACTATCCCAAGCGACACCATCACCATCGTCTTCCTTTCTCTTACCAAAGT
AAATACCTCCCACTAATTCTCTGACAACAACGAAGTCAGTACCTTTAGCAAATTGTGGCTTGATTGGAGA
TAAGTCTAAAAGAGAGTCGGATGCAAAGTTACATGGTCTTAAGTTGGCGTACAATTGAAGTTCTTTACGG
ATTTTTAGTAAACCTTGTTCAGGTCTAACACTACCGGTACCCCATTTAGGACCACCCACAGCACCTAACA
AAACGGCATCAACCTTCTTGGAGGCTTCCAGCGCCTCATCTGGAAGTGGGACACCTGTAGCATCGATAGC
AGCACCACCAATTAAATGATTTTCGAAATCGAACTTGACATTGGAACGAACATCAGAAATAGCTTTAAGA
ACCTTAATGGCTTCGGCTGTGATTTCTTGACCAACGTGGTCACCTGGCAAAACGACGATCTTCTTAGGGG
CAGACATAGGGGCAGACATTAGAATGGTATATCCTTGAAATATATATATATATTGCTGAAATGTAAAAGG
TAAGAAAAGTTAGAAAGTAAGACGATTGCTAACCACCTATTGGAAAAAACAATAGGTCCTTAAATAATAT
TGTCAACTTCAAGTATTGTGATGCAAGCATTTAGTCATGAACGCTTCTCTATTCTATATGAAAAGCCGGT
TCCGGCCTCTCACCTTTCCTTTTTCTCCCAATTTTTCAGTTGAAAAAGGTATATGCGTCAGGCGACCTCT
GAAATTAACAAAAAATTTCCAGTCATCGAATTTGATTCTGTGCGATAGCGCCCCTGTGTGTTCTCGTTAT
GTTGAGGAAAAAAATAATGGTTGCTAAGAGATTCGAACTCTTGCATCTTACGATACCTGAGTATTCCCAC
AGTTAACTGCGGTCAAGATATTTCTTGAATCAGGCGCCTTAGACCGCTCGGCCAAACAACCAATTACTTG
TTGAGAAATAGAGTATAATTATCCTATAAATATAACGTTTTTGAACACACATGAACAAGGAAGTACAGGA
CAATTGATTTTGAAGAGAATGTGGATTTTGATGTAATTGTTGGGATTCCATTTTTAATAAGGCAATAATA
TTAGGTATGTGGATATACTAGAAGTTCTCCTCGACCGTCGATATGCGGTGTGAAATACCGCACAGATGCG
TAAGGAGAAAATACCGCATCAGGAAATTGTAAACGTTAATATTTTGTTAAAATTCGCGTTAAATTTTTGT
TAAATCAGCTCATTTTTTAACCAATAGGCCGAAATCGGCAAAATCCCTTATAAATCAAAAGAATAGACCG
AGATAGGGT
[37 nt withheld, positions 2600-2636]
AAAGAACGTGGACTCCAACGTCAAAGG
[49 nt withheld, positions 2664-2712]
T
[91 nt withheld, positions 2714-2804]
G
[124 nt withheld, positions 2806-2929]
CGCGCCATTCGCCATTCAGGCTGCGCAACTGTTGGGAAGGGCGATCGGTGCGGGCCTCTTCGCTATTACG
CCAGCTGGCGAAAGGGGGATGTGCTGCAAGGCGATTAAGTTGGGTAACGCCAGGGTTTTCCCAGTCACGA
CGTTGTAAAACGACGGCCAGTGAGCGCGCGTAATACGACTCACTATAGGGCGAATTGGGTACCGGCCGCA
AATTAAAGCCTTCGAGCGTCCCAAAACCTTCTCAAGCAAGGTTTTCAGTATAATGTTACATGCGTACACG
CGTCTGTACAGAAAAAAAAGAAAAATTTGAAATATAAATAACGTTCTTAATACTAACATAACTATAAAAA
AATAAATAGGGACCTAGACTTCAGGTTGTCTAACTCCTTCCTTTTCGGTTAGAGCGGATGTGGGGGGAGG
GCGTGAATGTAAGCGTGACATAACTAATTACATGACTCGAGGTCGACGGTATCGATAAGCTTGATATCGA
ATTCCTGCAGCCCGGGGGATCCACTAGTTCTAGAGTATGGATGGGGGTAATAGAATTGTATCTATGTATC
TGACGACCCTGTATTACACGAAGGAAATAGTAGATGAAAAGACAAGAGAGCAAGAAAAAGGAAAAACTTC
CTTTCTAACAGACGCTTTACTTAACCTTATATATATCTTATTTTTTTCATCGAGCGTGTTCAATTGGACA
AGGTGCCACCTTTTCGACACTTCGGTTATTATGTTACACAGTTTTCATGAGGATGGCGCCTTGACTAACT
TAATTAGTCATTTGCCAACCACCACAGTTCCCCAATATCGACAGCTTCACGTGCCATTTGCCATTTTGCG
ATCATGTGACCTCAAGAGAAAAAGCAAAAAATAATGAGAGCTAAGGGATTCGAACCCTTGCATCCGGAGC
TCCAGCTTTTGTTCCCTTTAGTGAGGGTTAATTGCGCGCTTGGCGTAATCATGGTCATAGCTGTTTCCTG
TGTGAAATTGTTATCCGCTCACAATTCCACACAACATAGGAGCCGGAAGCATAAAGTGTAAAGCCTGGGG
TGCCTAATGAGTGAGGTAACTCACATTAATTGCGTTGCGCTCACTGCCCGCTTTCCAGTCGGGAAACCTG
TCGTGCCAGCTGCATTAATGAATCGGCCAACGCGCGGGGAGAGGCGGTTTGCGTATTGGGCGCTCTTCCG
CTTCCTCGCTCACTGACTCGCTGCGCTCGGTCGTTCGGCTGCGGCGAGCGGTATCAGCTCACTCAAAGGC
GGTAATACGGTTATCCACAGAATCAGGGGATAACGCAGGAAAGAACATGTGAGCAAAAGGCCAGCAAAAG
GCCAGGAACCGTAAAAAGGCCGCGTTGCTGGCGTTTTTCCATAGGCTCCGCCCCCCTGACGAGCATCACA
AAAATCGACGCTCAAGTCAGAGGTGGCGAAACCCGACAGGACTATAAAGATACCAGGCGTTTCCCCCTGG
AAGCTCCCTCGTGCGCTCTCCTGTTCCGACCCTGCCGCTTACCGGATACCTGTCCGCCTTTCTCCCTTCG
GGAAGCGTGGCGCTTTCTCATAGCTCACGCTGTAGGTATCTCAGTTCGGTGTAGGTCGTTCGCTCCAAGC
TGGGCTGTGTGCACGAACCCCCCGTTCAGCCCGACCGCTGCGCCTTATCCGGTAACTATCGTCTTGAGTC
CAACCCGGTAAGACACGACTTATCGCCACTGGCAGCAGCCACTGGTAACAGGATTAGCAGAGCGAGGTAT
GTAGGCGGTGCTACAGAGTTCTTGAAGTGGTGGCCTAACTACGGCTACACTAGAAGGACAGTATTTGGTA
TCTGCGCTCTGCTGAAGCCAGTTACCTTCGGAAAAAGAGTTGGTAGCTCTTGATCCGGCAAACAAACCAC
CGCTGGTAGCGGTGGTTTTTTTGTTTGCAAGCAGCAGATTACGCGCAGAAAAAAAGGATCTCAAGAAGAT
CCTTTGATCTTTTCTACGGGGTCTGACGCTCAGTGGAACGAAAACTCACGTTAAGGGATTTTGGTCATGA
GATTATCAAAAAGGATCTTCACCTAGATCCTTTTAAATTAAAAATGAAGTTTTAAATCAATCTAAAGTAT
ATATGAGTAAACTTGGTCTGACAGTTACCAATGCTTAATCAGTGAGGCACCTATCTCAGCGATCTGTCTA
TTTCGTTCATCCATAGTTGCCTGACTCCCCGTCGTGTAGATAACTACGATACGGGAGGGCTTACCATCTG
GCCCCAGTGCTGCAATGATACCGCGAGACCCACGCTCACCGGCTCCAGATTTATCAGCAATAAACCAGCC
AGCCGGAAGGGCCGAGCGCAGAAGTGGTCCTGCAACTTTATCCGCCTCCATCCAGTCTATTAATTGTTGC
CGGGAAGCTAGAGTAAGTAGTTCGCCAGTTAATAGTTTGCGCAACGTTGTTGCCATTGCTACAGGCATCG
TGGTGTCACGCTCGTCGTTTGGTATGGCTTCATTCAGCTCCGGTTCCCAACGATCAAGGCGAGTTACATG
ATCCCCCATGTTGTGCAAAAAAGCGGTTAGCTCCTTCGGTCCTCCGATCGTTGTCAGAAGTAAGTTGGCC
GCAGTGTTATCACTCATGGTTATGGCAGCACTGCATAATTCTCTTACTGTCATGCCATCCGTAAGATGCT
TTTCTGTGACTGGTGAGTACTCAACCAAGTCATTCTGAGAATAGTGTATGCGGCGACCGAGTTGCTCTTG
CCCGGCGTCAATACGGGATAATACCGCGCCACATAGCAGAACTTTAAAAGTGCTCATCATTGGAAAACGT
TCTTCGGGGCGAAAACTCTCAAGGATCTTACCGCTGTTGAGATCCAGTTCGATGTAACCCACTCGTGCAC
CCAACTGATCTTCAGCATCTTTTACTTTCACCAGCGTTTCTGGGTGAGCAAAAACAGGAAGGCAAAATGC
CGCAAAAAAGGGAATAAGGGCGACACGGAAATGTTGAATACTCATACTCTTCCTTTTTCAATATTATTGA
AGCATTTATCAGGGTTATTGTCTCATGAGCGGATACATATTTGAATGTATTTAGAAAAATAAACAAATAG
GGGTTCCGCGCACATTTCCCCGAAAAGTGCCACCTGACGTCTAAGAAACCATTATTATCATGACATTAAC
CTATAAAAATAGGCGTATCACGAGGCCCTTTCGTC
Features (pLannotate 1.2.2; 21 found; start..end, strand, type, name):
    137..187     +  misc_feature   bom (fragment): basis of mobility region from pBR322
    200..301     +  CDS            NFS1 (fragment): NFS1_YEAST - Also known as SPL1 From Saccharomyces cerevisiae (strain ATCC 204508 / S288c) (Baker's yeast).
    663..1757    -  CDS            LEU2: 3-isopropylmalate dehydrogenase, required for leucine biosynthesis; S. cerevisiae LEU2; yeast auxotrophic marker
   1770..2174    -  promoter       LEU2 promoter: S. cerevisiae LEU2
   2314..2391    -  CDS            YO192_YEAST (fragment): Experimental evidence at protein level: Swiss-Prot protein existence level 1. From Saccharomyces cerevisiae (strain ATCC 204508 / S288c) (Baker's yeast).
   2421..2473    +  misc_feature   bom (fragment): basis of mobility region from pBR322
   2474..2929    -  rep_origin     f1 ori (sequence partly withheld): f1 bacteriophage origin of replication; arrow indicates direction of (+) strand synthesis
   2937..3092    -  CDS            lacZα (fragment): LacZα fragment of β-galactosidase; lacZ fragment
   3100..3118    +  promoter       T7 promoter: promoter for bacteriophage T7 RNA polymerase
   3137..3384    -  terminator     CYC1 terminator: S. cerevisiae CYC1; transcription terminator for CYC1
   3385..3454    -  misc_feature   MCS (fragment): pBluescript multiple cloning site
   3454..3803    -  promoter       MET17 promoter: S. cerevisiae MET17; expression is repressed by methionine; MET15; MET25
   3854..3872    -  promoter       T3 promoter: promoter for bacteriophage T3 RNA polymerase
   3917..3933    -  protein_bind   lac operator: The lac repressor binds to the lac operator to inhibit transcription in E. coli. This inhibition can be relieved by adding lactose or isopropyl-β-D-thiogalactopyranoside (IPTG). lac repressor encoded by lacI
   3941..3971    -  promoter       lac promoter: promoter for the E. coli lac operon
   3986..4007    -  protein_bind   CAP binding site: CAP binding activates transcription in the presence of cAMP. E. coli catabolite activator protein
   4020..4112    -  CDS            lacI (fragment): lac repressor; lacI; The lac repressor binds to the lac operator to inhibit transcription in E. coli. This inhibition can be relieved by adding lactose or isopropyl-β-D-thiogalactopyranoside (IPTG).
   4295..4883    -  rep_origin     ori: high-copy-number ColE1/pMB1/pBR322/pUC origin of replication
   5054..5914    -  CDS            AmpR: β-lactamase; bla; confers resistance to ampicillin, carbenicillin, and related antibiotics
   5915..6019    -  promoter       AmpR promoter: bla
   6114..35      +  CDS            rop (fragment) (across the origin): Rop protein, which maintains plasmids at low copy number; rop
