[The description below was written by a language model from this plasmid's Addgene catalogue record and pLannotate feature annotations shown in this document.]
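Description:
p405MET25 is a yeast integrating expression vector built on the pRS405 backbone, into which the MET25 promoter–polylinker–CYC1 terminator cassette from the centromeric plasmid p415MET25 was transferred as a BglI fragment. The annotated sequence (about 6.1 kb) shows no yeast replication origin or centromere, consistent with the pRS40x integrative design: stable maintenance in S. cerevisiae depends on recombination into the genome, with transformants selected by leucine prototrophy through the LEU2 gene and its own promoter. In E. coli the plasmid replicates from a high-copy ColE1/pUC-type origin and is selected with ampicillin via the β-lactamase gene. An f1 origin is also present, allowing single-stranded DNA production. Short annotated fragments of neighbouring yeast genes, bom, rop and lacI are remnants carried with the LEU2 segment and the bacterial backbone rather than functional parts.

The expression cassette carries no coding sequence of its own. It consists of the MET17 promoter (also known as MET25 or MET15; it lies between the SacI and XbaI sites), a pBluescript-derived multiple cloning site fragment, and the CYC1 transcription terminator. A gene cloned into the polylinker is transcribed from a promoter that is repressed by methionine, so expression can be controlled through the methionine content of the medium. The cassette sits within the interrupted lacZα region and is flanked by T7 and T3 phage promoters and the lac promoter/operator inherited from the Bluescript-type polylinker. The vector is suited to single- or low-copy, chromosomally integrated, methionine-regulated expression of a gene of interest in budding yeast.
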