Addgene plasmid #15961: p405MET25
Depositing lab: Nicolas Buchler & Fred Cross. Depositing organization: Rockefeller University.
Backbone
  Vector backbone: pRS405
  Backbone manufacturer: Sikorski & Hieter, Genetics 122:19-27 (1989)
  Backbone size w/o insert (bp): 3814
  Vector type: Bacterial Expression, Yeast Expression
  Selectable markers: LEU2
Growth in bacteria
  Bacterial resistance: Ampicillin, 100 μg/mL
  Growth temperature: 37°C
  Growth strain: DH5alpha
  Copy number: High Copy
Gene/Insert
  Gene/Insert name: MET25 promoter + polylinker + CYC1 terminator (alt names: MET17 promoter (official name in SGD); MET15 promoter; O-acetyl homoserine-O-acetyl serine sulfhydrylase)
  Species: S. cerevisiae (budding yeast)
  Insert size (bp): 2301
  Mutation: MET25 promoter is between SacI and XbaI restriction sites.
  Entrez Gene: MET17 (a.k.a. YLR303W, MET15, MET25)
  Cloning method: Restriction Enzyme; 5′ cloning site BglI (not destroyed); 3′ cloning site BglI (not destroyed)
  Sequencing primers: 5′ M13 Reverse
Resource information
  A portion of this plasmid was derived from a plasmid made by: Insert was cut from Mumberg plasmid p415MET25, which was obtained from ATCC.
Terms and licenses: Academic/Nonprofit Terms; Industry Terms: Not Available to Industry
Depositor comments: Mumberg D, Muller R, Funk M. Nucleic Acids Res. 25:5767-8 (1994).
How to cite: p405MET25 was a gift from Nicolas Buchler & Fred Cross (Addgene plasmid # 15961 ; http://n2t.net/addgene:15961 ; RRID:Addgene_15961)
