>Addgene plasmid #15961 | p405MET25 | addgene partial sequence | sequence record 22327 | 15961 with M13R
ATTTACCCTCACTAAAGGGAACAAAGCTGGAGCTCCGGATGCAAGGGTTCGAATCCCTTAGCTCTCATTA
TTTTTTGCTTTTTCTCTTGAGGTCACATGATCGCAAAATGGCAAATGGCACGTGAAGCTGTCGATATTGG
GGAACTGTGGTGGTTGGCAAATGACTAATTAAGTTAGTCAAGGCGCCATCCTCATGAAAACTGTGTAACA
TAATAACCGAAGTGTCGAAAAGGTGGCACCTTGTCCAATTGAACACGCTCGATGAAAAAAATAAGATATA
TATAAGGTTAAGTAAAGCGTCTGTTAGAAAGGAAGTTTTTCCTTTTTCTTGCTCTCTTGTCTTTTCATCT
ACTATTTCCTTCGTGTAATACAGGGTCGTCAGATACATAGATACAATTCTATTACCCCCATCCATACTCT
AGAACTAGTGGATCCCCCGGGCTGCAGGAATTCGATATCAAGCTTATCGATACCGTCGACCTCGAGTCAT
GTAATTAGTTATGTCACGCTTACATTCACGCCCTCCCCCCACATCCGCTCTAACCGAAAAGGAAGGAGTT
AGACAACCTGAAGTCTAGGTCCCTATTTATTTTTTTATAGTTATGTTAGTATTAAGAACGTTATTTATAT
TTCAAATTTTTCTTTTTTTTCTGTACAGACGCGTGTACGCATGTAACATTATACTGAAAACCTTGCTTGA
GAANGTTTTGGGACGCTCGAAGGCTTTAATTTGCGGCCGGTACCCATTCGCCCTATAGTGAGTCGTATTA
CGCGCGCTCACTGGGCGTCGTTTTTACACGTCGTGACTGGG
